>Addgene plasmid #141015 | pDONR-P2rP4 | addgene full sequence | sequence record 301954 | Addgene NGS Result
CTGCAGCTCTAGAGCTCGAATTCTACAGGTCACTAATACCATCTAAGTAGTTGGTTCATAGTGACTGCAT
ATGTTGTGTTTTACAGTATTATGTAGTCTGTTTTTTATGCAAAATCTAATTTAATATATTGATATTTATA
TCATTTTACGTTTCTCGTTCAACTTTCTTGTACAAAGTTGGCATTATAAAAAAGCATTGCTTATCAATTT
GTTGCAACGAACAGGTCACTATCAGTCAAAATAAAATCATTATTTGGAGCTCTAGAGCGTCGACCGACAG
CCTTCCAAATGTTCTTCTCAAACGGAATCGTCGTATCCAGCCTACTCGCTATTGTCCTCAATGCCGTATT
AAATCATAAAAAGAAATAAGAAAAAGAGGTGCGAGCCTCTTTTTTGTGTGACAAAATAAAAACATCTACC
TATTCATATACGCTAGTGTCATAGTCCTGAAAATCATCTGCATCAAGAACAATTTCACAACTCTTATACT
TTTCTCTTACAAGTCGTTCGGCTTCATCTGGATTTTCAGCCTCTATACTTACTAAACGTGATAAAGTTTC
TGTAATTTCTACTGTATCGACCTGCAGACTGGCTGTGTATAAGGGAGCCTGACATTTATATTCCCCAGAA
CATCAGGTTAATGGCGTTTTTGATGTCATTTTCGCGGTGGCTGAGATCAGCCACTTCTTCCCCGATAACG
GAGACCGGCACACTGGCCATATCGGTGGTCATCATGCGCCAGCTTTCATCCCCGATATGCACCACCGGGT
AAAGTTCACGGGAGACTTTATCTGACAGCAGACGTGCACTGGCCAGGGGGATCACCATCCGTCGCCCGGG
CGTGTCAATAATATCACTCTGTACATCCACAAACAGACGATAACGGCTCTCTCTTTTATAGGTGTAAACC
TTAAACTGCATTTCACCAGCCCCTGTTCTCGTCAGCAAAAGAGCCGTTCATTTCAATAAACCGGGCGACC
TCAGCCATCCCTTCCTGATTTTCCGCTTTCCAGCGTTCGGCACGCAGACGACGGGCTTCATTCTGCATGG
TTGTGCTTACCAGACCGGAGATATTGACATCATATATGCCTTGAGCAACTGATAGCTGTCGCTGTCAACT
GTCACTGTAATACGCTGCTTCATAGCATACCTCTTTTTGACATACTTCGGGTATACATATCAGTATATAT
TCTTATACCGCAAAAATCAGCGCGCAAATACGCATACTGTTATCTGGCTTTTAGTAAGCCGGATCCACGC
GGCGTTTACGCCCCCCCTGCCACTCATCGCAGTACTGTTGTAATTCATTAAGCATTCTGCCGACATGGAA
GCCATCACAAACGGCATGATGAACCTGAATCGCCAGCGGCATCAGCACCTTGTCGCCTTGCGTATAATAT
TTGCCCATGGTGAAAACGGGGGCGAAGAAGTTGTCCATATTGGCCACGTTTAAATCAAAACTGGTGAAAC
TCACCCAGGGATTGGCTGAGACGAAAAACATATTCTCAATAAACCCTTTAGGGAAATAGGCCAGGTTTTC
ACCGTAACACGCCACATCTTGCGAATATATGTGTAGAAACTGCCGGAAATCGTCGTGGTATTCACTCCAG
AGCGATGAAAACGTTTCAGTTTGCTCATGGAAAACGGTGTAACAAGGGTGAACACTATCCCATATCACCA
GCTCACCGTCTTTCATTGCCATACGGAATTCCGGATGAGCATTCATCAGGCGGGCAAGAATGTGAATAAA
GGCCGGATAAAACTTGTGCTTATTTTTCTTTACGGTCTTTAAAAAGGCCGTAATATCCAGCTGAACGGTC
TGGTTATAGGTACATTGAGCAACTGACTGAAATGCCTCAAAATGTTCTTTACGATGCCATTGGGATATAT
CAACGGTGGTATATCCAGTGATTTTTTTCTCCATTTTAGCTTCCTTAGCTCCTGAAAATCTCGATAACTC
AAAAAATACGCCCGGTAGTGATCTTATTTCATTATGGTGAAAGTTGGAACCTCTTACGTGCCGATCAACG
TCTCATTTTCGCCAAAAGTTGGCCCAGGGCTTCCCGGTATCAACAGGGACACCAGGATTTATTTATTCTG
CGAAGTGATCTTCCGTCACAGGTATTTATTCGGCGCAAAGTGCGTCGGGTGATGCTGCCAACTTAGTCGA
CTACAGGTCACTAATACCATCTAAGTAGTTGATTCATAGTGACTGGATATGTTGTGTTTTACAGTATTAT
GTAGTCTGTTTTTTATGCAAAATCTAATTTAATATATTGATATTTATATCATTTTACGTTTCTCGTTCAA
CTTTTCTATACAAAGTTGGCATTATAAGAAAGCATTGCTTATCAATTTGTTGCAACGAACAGGTCACTAT
CAGTCAAAATAAAATCATTATTTGCCATCCAGCTGCAGCTCTGGCCCGTGTCTCAAAATCTCTGATGTTA
CATTGCACAAGATAAAAATATATCATCATGAACAATAAAACTGTCTGCTTACATAAACAGTAATACAAGG
GGTGTTATGAGCCATATTCAACGGGAAACGTCGAGGCCGCGATTAAATTCCAACATGGATGCTGATTTAT
ATGGGTATAAATGGGCTCGCGATAATGTCGGGCAATCAGGTGCGACAATCTATCGCTTGTATGGGAAGCC
CGATGCGCCAGAGTTGTTTCTGAAACATGGCAAAGGTAGCGTTGCCAATGATGTTACAGATGAGATGGTC
AGACTAAACTGGCTGACGGAATTTATGCCTCTTCCGACCATCAAGCATTTTATCCGTACTCCTGATGATG
CATGGTTACTCACCACTGCGATCCCCGGAAAAACAGCATTCCAGGTATTAGAAGAATATCCTGATTCAGG
TGAAAATATTGTTGATGCGCTGGCAGTGTTCCTGCGCCGGTTGCATTCGATTCCTGTTTGTAATTGTCCT
TTTAACAGCGATCGCGTATTTCGTCTCGCTCAGGCGCAATCACGAATGAATAACGGTTTGGTTGATGCGA
GTGATTTTGATGACGAGCGTAATGGCTGGCCTGTTGAACAAGTCTGGAAAGAAATGCATAAACTTTTGCC
ATTCTCACCGGATTCAGTCGTCACTCATGGTGATTTCTCACTTGATAACCTTATTTTTGACGAGGGGAAA
TTAATAGGTTGTATTGATGTTGGACGAGTCGGAATCGCAGACCGATACCAGGATCTTGCCATCCTATGGA
ACTGCCTCGGTGAGTTTTCTCCTTCATTACAGAAACGGCTTTTTCAAAAATATGGTATTGATAATCCTGA
TATGAATAAATTGCAGTTTCATTTGATGCTCGATGAGTTTTTCTAATCAGAATTGGTTAATTGGTTGTAA
CACTGGCAGAGCATTACGCTGACTTGACGGGACGGCGCAAGCTCATGACCAAAATCCCTTAACGTGAGTT
TTCGTTCCACTGAGCGTCAGACCCCGTAGAAAAGATCAAAGGATCTTCTTGAGATCCTTTTTTTCTGCGC
GTAATCTGCTGCTTGCAAACAAAAAAACCACCGCTACCAGCGGTGGTTTGTTTGCCGGATCAAGAGCTAC
CAACTCTTTTTCCGAAGGTAACTGGCTTCAGCAGAGCGCAGATACCAAATACTGTTCTTCTAGTGTAGCC
GTAGTTAGGCCACCACTTCAAGAACTCTGTAGCACCGCCTACATACCTCGCTCTGCTAATCCTGTTACCA
GTGGCTGCTGCCAGTGGCGATAAGTCGTGTCTTACCGGGTTGGACTCAAGACGATAGTTACCGGATAAGG
CGCAGCGGTCGGGCTGAACGGGGGGTTCGTGCACACAGCCCAGCTTGGAGCGAACGACCTACACCGAACT
GAGATACCTACAGCGTGAGCTATGAGAAAGCGCCACGCTTCCCGAAGGGAGAAAGGCGGACAGGTATCCG
GTAAGCGGCAGGGTCGGAACAGGAGAGCGCACGAGGGAGCTTCCAGGGGGAAACGCCTGGTATCTTTATA
GTCCTGTCGGGTTTCGCCACCTCTGACTTGAGCGTCGATTTTTGTGATGCTCGTCAGGGGGGCGGAGCCT
ATGGAAAAACGCCAGCAACGCGGCCTTTTTACGGTTCCTGGCCTTTTGCTGGCCTTTTGCTCACATGTTC
TTTCCTGCGTTATCCCCTGATTCTGTGGATAACCGTATTACCGCTAGCCAGGAAGAGTTTGTAGAAACGC
AAAAAGGCCATCCGTCAGGATGGCCTTCTGCTTAGTTTGATGCCTGGCAGTTTATGGCGGGCGTCCTGCC
CGCCACCCTCCGGGCCGTTGCTTCACAACGTTCAAATCCGCTCCCGGCGGATTTGTCCTACTCAGGAGAG
CGTTCACCGACAAACAACAGATAAAACGAAAGGCCCAGTCTTCCGACTGAGCCTTTCGTTTTATTTGATG
CCTGGCAGTTCCCTACTCTCGCGTTAACGCTAGCATGGATCTCGGGCC
Features (pLannotate 1.2.2; 11 found; start..end, strand, type, name):
     24..255     -  protein_bind   attP2: mutant version of attP; recombination site for the Gateway® BP reaction BP Clonase™
    423..575     -  CDS            dpnD (fragment): DPND_STRPN - Protein predicted: Swiss-Prot protein existence level 4. From Streptococcus pneumoniae serotype 4 (strain ATCC BAA-334 / TIGR4).
    619..921     -  CDS            ccdB: CCDB_ECOLI - Also known as G, letB, letD. Experimental evidence at protein level: Swiss-Prot protein existence level 1. Toxic component of a type II toxin-antitoxin (TA) system, functioning in plasmid maintainence. Responsible for the post- segregational killing (PSK) of plasmid-free cells, also referred to as a plasmid addiction system. Half-life of over 2 hours. Cell killing by CcdB is accompanied by filamentation, defects in chromosome and plasmid segregation, defects in cell division, formation of anucleate cells, decreased DNA synthesis and plasmid loss. Interferes with the activity of DN
    926..1084    -  CDS            ccdA (fragment): CCDA_ECO57 - Also known as H, letA. Experimental evidence at protein level: Swiss-Prot protein existence level 1. Antitoxin component of a type II toxin-antitoxin (TA) system which inhibits the post-segregational killing (PSK) of plasmid-free cells, also referred to as a plasmid addiction system. Binds to and blocks the activity of CcdB; will also remove bound CcdB protein from the CcdB-GyrA complex by forming a CcdA-CcdB complex, a process termed rejuvenation. Functions as a transcriptional corepressor for the ccdAB operon, repression also requires CcdB (By similarity). From Escherichia coli
   1266..1924    -  CDS            CmR: chloramphenicol acetyltransferase; cat; confers resistance to chloramphenicol
   1925..2027    -  promoter       cat promoter: promoter of the E. coli cat gene encoding chloramphenicol acetyltransferase
   2172..2403    -  protein_bind   attP4: mutant version of attP; recombination site for the Gateway® BP reaction BP Clonase™
   2527..3336    +  CDS            KanR: aminoglycoside phosphotransferase; aph(3')-Ia; confers resistance to kanamycin in bacteria or G418 (Geneticin®) in eukaryotes
   3479..4067    +  rep_origin     ori: high-copy-number ColE1/pMB1/pBR322/pUC origin of replication
   4202..4229    -  terminator     rrnB T2 terminator: transcription terminator T2 from the E. coli rrnB gene
   4361..4404    +  terminator     rrnB T1 terminator: Escherichia coli rrnB; transcription terminator T1 from the E. coli rrnB gene
