[The description below was written by a language model from this plasmid's Addgene catalogue record and pLannotate feature annotations shown in this document.]
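Description:
pDONR-P2rP4 is an empty Gateway donor vector built on the Thermo Fisher pDONR backbone and intended for Multisite Gateway assembly of larger constructs. It comes from a toolbox developed for building knock-in gene-targeting vectors. The full sequence is 4,458 nt. The plasmid replicates in E. coli from a high-copy ColE1/pUC-type origin and carries a kanamycin resistance gene (aph(3')-Ia) on the backbone. rrnB T1 and T2 transcription terminators lie upstream of the cloning cassette, where they typically insulate it from read-through transcription. Although the catalogue lists the vector type as mammalian expression, the feature table shows no eukaryotic promoter, polyadenylation signal or reporter, and no insert is recorded. It is best regarded as a cloning intermediate rather than an expression plasmid.

The working part of the vector is a counter-selection cassette flanked by two mutant attP sites, attP2 and attP4. Between them sit a chloramphenicol acetyltransferase gene driven by the cat promoter and the ccdB toxin gene, along with partial ccdA and dpnD-like fragments that appear to be carry-over sequence with no stated function. In a BP Clonase reaction, a PCR product or fragment with matching attB sites recombines with the attP sites and replaces the cassette, giving a kanamycin-resistant entry clone. Because CcdB poisons DNA gyrase, unrecombined donor plasmid kills standard E. coli strains, so the empty vector must be maintained in a ccdB-tolerant strain under chloramphenicol and kanamycin selection. The specific attP2/attP4 pairing fixes the position and orientation the resulting entry clone will take when combined with other entry clones in a multi-fragment LR reaction.
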