Addgene plasmid #141015: pDONR-P2rP4
Purpose: (Empty Backbone) Mutisite Gateway mediated vector construction
Depositing lab: Hideyuki Okano. Depositing organization: Keio University. Publication: A versatile toolbox for knock-in gene targeting based on the Multisite Gateway technology. Yoshimatsu S, Sone T, Nakajima M, Sato T, Okochi R, Ishikawa M, Nakamura M, Sasaki E, Shiozawa S, Okano H. PLoS One. 2019 Aug 27;14(8):e0221164. doi: 10.1371/journal.pone.0221164. eCollection 2019. PubMed 31454364.
Backbone
  Vector backbone: pDONR
  Backbone manufacturer: Thermo Fisher Scientific
  Vector type: Mammalian Expression
Growth in bacteria
  Bacterial resistance: Chloramphenicol and Kanamycin, 25 & 50 μg/mL
  Growth temperature: 37°C
  Growth strain: ccdB Survival
  Copy number: High Copy
Gene/Insert
  Gene/Insert name: None
Terms and licenses: Academic/Nonprofit Terms; Industry Terms: Not Available to Industry
How to cite: pDONR-P2rP4 was a gift from Hideyuki Okano (Addgene plasmid # 141015 ; http://n2t.net/addgene:141015 ; RRID:Addgene_141015)
